Addgene plasmid #173678: ArpC1_pLib
Purpose: ArpC1 subunit of the Human Arp2/3 complex in a library vector for the biGBac system of insect expression
Depositing lab: Roberto Dominguez. Depositing organization: University of Pennsylvania. Publication: Cryo-EM structure of NPF-bound human Arp2/3 complex and activation mechanism. Zimmet A, Van Eeuwen T, Boczkowska M, Rebowski G, Murakami K, Dominguez R. Sci Adv. 2020 Jun 5;6(23). pii: 6/23/eaaz7651. doi: 10.1126/sciadv.aaz7651. Print 2020 Jun. PubMed 32917641.
Backbone
  Vector backbone: pLib
  Backbone size w/o insert (bp): 4970
  Total vector size (bp): 6014
  Vector type: Insect Expression
  Selectable markers: Gentamicin
Growth in bacteria
  Bacterial resistance: Ampicillin, 100 μg/mL
  Growth temperature: 37°C
  Growth strain: DH5alpha
  Copy number: Unknown
Gene/Insert
  Gene/Insert name: ArpC1 (alt name: actin related protein 2/3 complex subunit 1)
  Species: H. sapiens (human)
  Insert size (bp): 1131
  Entrez Gene: ARPC1B (a.k.a. ARC41, IMD71, PLTEID, p40-ARC, p41-ARC)
  Promoter: polyhedrin
  Cloning method: Restriction Enzyme; 5′ cloning site BamHI (not destroyed); 3′ cloning site HindIII (not destroyed)
  Sequencing primers: 5′ TCAACAGGTTGAACTGCTGATC; 3′ GAAATTTGTGATGCTATTGC (SV40-polyA-Rev)
Terms and licenses: Academic/Nonprofit Terms; Industry Terms: Not Available to Industry
How to cite: ArpC1_pLib was a gift from Roberto Dominguez (Addgene plasmid # 173678 ; http://n2t.net/addgene:173678 ; RRID:Addgene_173678)
