[The description below was written by a language model from this plasmid's Addgene catalogue record and pLannotate feature annotations shown in this document.]
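Description:
ArpC1_pLib is an insect-cell (baculovirus) expression plasmid built on pLib, the "library" vector of the biGBac system. In that system individual subunit genes are first cloned into pLib as standalone expression cassettes, which can then be combined into multigene constructs for co-expression of protein complexes. The catalogue lists a total size of about 6.0 kb, consistent with the 6,049-nt sequenced record. In E. coli the plasmid replicates from a high-copy ColE1/pUC-type origin and is selected with ampicillin through the bla gene. An f1 origin is also present. The short R6K γ ori, lacZα, bom and SET1 hits in the annotation are fragments and most likely backbone remnants or spurious matches.

The payload is the human ARPC1B coding sequence, which encodes the p41-ARC subunit of the Arp2/3 actin-nucleating complex. It was inserted between BamHI and HindIII sites, downstream of the Autographa californica polyhedrin promoter, a very late baculoviral promoter that drives strong expression in infected insect cells. An SV40 polyadenylation signal follows the gene. No epitope or purification tag is annotated on the insert. The expression cassette, a loxP site and a gentamicin resistance gene (aacC1, driven by the integron Pc promoter) all lie between the Tn7R and Tn7L ends. This mini-Tn7 arrangement allows the segment to be transposed into a baculoviral bacmid, with gentamicin selecting for the transposed marker.

According to the record, the construct supplies the ArpC1 subunit for recombinant production of the human Arp2/3 complex in insect cells. The associated work used the complex for cryo-EM structural analysis of its activation by nucleation-promoting factors.
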