Features (pLannotate 1.2.2; 18 found; start..end, strand, type, name):
     94..110     +  CDS            lacZα (fragment): LacZα fragment of β-galactosidase; lacZ fragment
    115..569     +  rep_origin     f1 ori (sequence partly withheld): f1 bacteriophage origin of replication; arrow indicates direction of (+) strand synthesis
    595..699     +  promoter       AmpR promoter: bla
    700..1560    +  CDS            AmpR: β-lactamase; bla; confers resistance to ampicillin, carbenicillin, and related antibiotics
   1731..2319    +  rep_origin     ori: high-copy-number ColE1/pMB1/pBR322/pUC origin of replication
   2505..2556    -  misc_feature   bom (fragment): basis of mobility region from pBR322
   2624..2848    -  mobile_element Tn7R: mini-Tn7 element (right end of the Tn7 transposon) Tn7
   2915..3448    -  CDS            GmR: gentamycin acetyltransferase; aacC1; confers resistance to gentamycin
   3637..3665    -  promoter       Pc promoter: intI1 (promoter lies within the coding sequence); class 1 integron promoter
   3643..4005    -  CDS            YPR2_ECOLX (fragment): Protein predicted: Swiss-Prot protein existence level 4. From Escherichia coli.
   4005..4032    -  rep_origin     R6K γ ori (fragment): γ replication origin from E. coli plasmid R6K; requires the R6K initiator protein pi for replication
   4061..4094    +  protein_bind   loxP: Cre-mediated recombination occurs in the 8-bp core sequence (GCATACAT). Cre recombinase
   4142..4233    +  promoter       polyhedrin promoter: polh from Autographa californica; promoter for the baculovirus polyhedrin gene
   4311..5426    +  CDS            ARPC1B: ARC1B_HUMAN - Also known as ARC41. Experimental evidence at protein level: Swiss-Prot protein existence level 1. Component of the Arp2/3 complex, a multiprotein complex that mediates actin polymerization upon stimulation by nucleation-promoting factor (NPF) (PubMed:11741539, PubMed:9230079). The Arp2/3 complex mediates the formation of branched actin networks in the cytoplasm, providing the force for cell motility (PubMed:11741539, PubMed:9230079). In addition to its role in the cytoplasmic cytoskeleton, the Arp2/3 complex also promotes actin polymerization in the nucleus, thereby regulating g
   5465..5548    +  CDS            large T antigen (fragment): large T antigen from SV40 (simian virus 40)
   5571..5705    +  polyA_signal   SV40 poly(A) signal: SV40 polyadenylation signal
   5734..5783    +  CDS            SET1 (fragment): solubility-enhancement tag derived from T7 phage gene 10B
   5815..5980    -  mobile_element Tn7L: mini-Tn7 element (left end of the Tn7 transposon) Tn7
>Addgene plasmid #173678 | ArpC1_pLib | addgene full sequence | sequence record 341770 | Addgene NGS Result
CTTCGGCTACTTTTTCTCTGTCACAGAATGAAAATTTTTCTGTCATCTCTTCGTTATTAATGTTTGTAAT
TGACTGAATATCAACGCTTATTTGCAGCCTGAATGGCGAATGGG
[124 nt withheld, positions 115-238]
C
[91 nt withheld, positions 240-330]
A
[49 nt withheld, positions 332-380]
CCTTTGACGTTGGAGTCCACGTTCTT
[37 nt withheld, positions 407-443]
ACCCTATCTCGGTCTATTCTTTTGATTTATAAGGGATTTTGCCGATTTCGGCCTATTGGTTAAAAAATGA
GCTGATTTAACAAAAATTTAACGCGAATTTTAACAAAATATTAACGCTTACAATTTAGGTGGCACTTTTC
GGGGAAATGTGCGCGGAACCCCTATTTGTTTATTTTTCTAAATACATTCAAATATGTATCCGCTCATGAG
ACAATAACCCTGATAAATGCTTCAATAATATTGAAAAAGGAAGAGTATGAGTATTCAACATTTCCGTGTC
GCCCTTATTCCCTTTTTTGCGGCATTTTGCCTTCCTGTTTTTGCTCACCCAGAAACGCTGGTGAAAGTAA
AAGATGCTGAAGATCAGTTGGGTGCACGAGTGGGTTACATCGAACTGGATCTCAACAGCGGTAAGATCCT
TGAGAGTTTTCGCCCCGAAGAACGTTTTCCAATGATGAGCACTTTTAAAGTTCTGCTATGTGGCGCGGTA
TTATCCCGTATTGACGCCGGGCAAGAGCAACTCGGTCGCCGCATACACTATTCTCAGAATGACTTGGTTG
AGTACTCACCAGTCACAGAAAAGCATCTTACGGATGGCATGACAGTAAGAGAATTATGCAGTGCTGCCAT
AACCATGAGTGATAACACTGCGGCCAACTTACTTCTGACAACGATCGGAGGACCGAAGGAGCTAACCGCT
TTTTTGCACAACATGGGGGATCATGTAACTCGCCTTGATCGTTGGGAACCGGAGCTGAATGAAGCCATAC
CAAACGACGAGCGTGACACCACGATGCCTGTAGCAATGGCAACAACGTTGCGCAAACTATTAACTGGCGA
ACTACTTACTCTAGCTTCCCGGCAACAATTAATAGACTGGATGGAGGCGGATAAAGTTGCAGGACCACTT
CTGCGCTCGGCCCTTCCGGCTGGCTGGTTTATTGCTGATAAATCTGGAGCCGGTGAGCGTGGGTCTCGCG
GTATCATTGCAGCACTGGGGCCAGATGGTAAGCCCTCCCGTATCGTAGTTATCTACACGACGGGGAGTCA
GGCAACTATGGATGAACGAAATAGACAGATCGCTGAGATAGGTGCCTCACTGATTAAGCATTGGTAACTG
TCAGACCAAGTTTACTCATATATACTTTAGATTGATTTAAAACTTCATTTTTAATTTAAAAGGATCTAGG
TGAAGATCCTTTTTGATAATCTCATGACCAAAATCCCTTAACGTGAGTTTTCGTTCCACTGAGCGTCAGA
CCCCGTAGAAAAGATCAAAGGATCTTCTTGAGATCCTTTTTTTCTGCGCGTAATCTGCTGCTTGCAAACA
AAAAAACCACCGCTACCAGCGGTGGTTTGTTTGCCGGATCAAGAGCTACCAACTCTTTTTCCGAAGGTAA
CTGGCTTCAGCAGAGCGCAGATACCAAATACTATTCTTCTAGTGTAGCCGTAGTTAGGCCACCACTTCAA
GAACTCTGTAGCACCGCCTACATACCTCGCTCTGCTAATCCTGTTACCAGTGGCTGCTGCCAGTGGCGAT
AAGTCGTGTCTTACCGGGTTGGACTCAAGACGATAGTTACCGGATAAGGCGCAGCGGTCGGGCTGAACGG
GGGGTTCGTGCACACAGCCCAGCTTGGAGCGAACGACCTACACCGAACTGAGATACCTACAGCGTGAGCT
ATGAGAAAGCGCCACGCTTCCCGAAGGGAGAAAGGCGGACAGGTATCCGGTAAGCGGCAGGGTCGGAACA
GGAGAGCGCACGAGGGAGCTTCCAGGGGGAAACGCCTGGTATCTTTATAGTCCTGTCGGGTTTCGCCACC
TCTGACTTGAGCGTCGATTTTTGTGATGCTCGTCAGGGGGGCGGAGCCTATGGAAAAACGCCAGCAACGC
GGCCTTTTTACGGTTCCTGGCCTTTTGCTGGCCTTTTGCTCACATGTTCTTTCCTGCGTTATCCCCTGAT
TCTGTGGATAACCGTATTACCGCCTTTGAGTGAGCTGATACCGCTCGCCGCAGCCGAACGACCGAGCGCA
GCGAGTCAGTGAGCGAGGAAGCGGAAGAGCGCCTGATGCGGTATTTTCTCCTTACGCATCTGTGCGGTAT
TTCACACCGCATAGACCAGCCGCGTAACCTGGCAAAATCGGTTACGGTTGAGTAATAAATGGATGCCCTG
CGTAAGCGGGTGTGGGCGGACAATAAAGTCTTAAACTGAACAAAATAGATCTAAACTATGACAATAAAGT
CTTAAACTAGACAGAATAGTTGTAAACTGAAATCAGTCCAGTTATGCTGTGAAAAAGCATACTGGACTTT
TGTTATGGCTAAAGCAAACTCTTCATTTTCTGAAGTGCAAATTGCCCGTCGTATTAAAGAGGGGCGTGGC
CAAGGGCATGGTAAAGACTATATTCGCGGCGTTGTGACAATTTACCGAACAACTCCGCGGCCGGGAAGCC
GATCTCGGCTTGAACGAATTGTTAGGTGGCGGTACTTGGGTCGATATCAAAGTGCATCACTTCTTCCCGT
ATGCCCAACTTTGTATAGAGAGCCACTGCGGGATCGTCACCGTAATCTGCTTGCACGTAGATCACATAAG
CACCAAGCGCGTTGGCCTCATGCTTGAGGAGATTGATGAGCGCGGTGGCAATGCCCTGCCTCCGGTGCTC
GCCGGAGACTGCGAGATCATAGATATAGATCTCACTACGCGGCTGCTCAAACTTGGGCAGAACGTAAGCC
GCGAGAGCGCCAACAACCGCTTCTTGGTCGAAGGCAGCAAGCGCGATGAATGTCTTACTACGGAGCAAGT
TCCCGAGGTAATCGGAGTCCGGCTGATGTTGGGAGTAGGTGGCTACGTCTCCGAACTCACGACCGAAAAG
ATCAAGAGCAGCCCGCATGGATTTGACTTGGTCAGGGCCGAGCCTACATGTGCGAATGATGCCCATACTT
GAGCCACCTAACTTTGTTTTAGGGCGACTGCCCTGCTGCGTAACATCGTTGCTGCTGCGTAACATCGTTG
CTGCTCCATAACATCAAACATCGACCCACGGCGTAACGCGCTTGCTGCTTGGATGCCCGAGGCATAGACT
GTACAAAAAAACAGTCATAACAAGCCATGAAAACCGCCACTGCGCCGTTACCACCGCTGCGTTCGGTCAA
GGTTCTGGACCAGTTGCGTGAGCGCATACGCTACTTGCATTACAGTTTACGAACCGAACAGGCTTATGTC
AACTGGGTTTGTGCCTTCATCCGTTTCCACGGTGTGCGTCACCCGGCAACCTTGGGCAGCAGCGAAGTCG
AGGCATTTCTGTCCTGGCTGGCGAACGAGCGCAAGGTTTCGGTCTCCACGCATCGTCAGGCATTGGCGGC
CTTGCTGTTCTTCTACGGCAAGGTGCTGTGCACGGATCTGCCCTTGCTTCAGGAGATCGGTAGACCTCGG
CCGTCGCGGCGCTTGCCGGTGGTGCTGACCCCGGATGAAGTGGTTCGCATCCTCGGTTTTCTGGAAGGCG
AGCATCGTTTGTTCGCCCAGGACTCTAGCTATAGTTCTAGTGGTTGGCTACAGCTTTGTTTGTACTATCA
ACAGGTTGAACTGCTGATCAACAGATCCTCTACGCGGCCGCGGTACCATAACTTCGTATAGCATACATTA
TACGAAGTTATCTGGTTTTACTAGTATCGATTCGCGACCTACTCCGGAATATTAATAGATCATGGAGATA
ATTAAAATGATAACCATCTCGCAAATAAATAAGTATTTTACTGTTTTCGTAACAGTTTTGTAATAAAAAA
ACCTATAAATATTCCGGATTATTCATACCGTCCCACCATCGGGCGCGGATCTGCGGCCGCGAATTCCTTG
TCCCCGCTCGCGGATCCATGGCCTATCACTCCTTCTTGGTAGAACCTATAAGCTGTCACGCATGGAACAA
AGACAGGACGCAAATAGCAATATGCCCGAACAACCATGAAGTCCACATTTACGAGAAAAGTGGAGCTAAG
TGGACTAAGGTCCATGAACTGAAGGAGCACAATGGCCAAGTAACGGGCATCGACTGGGCCCCAGAAAGTA
ACAGAATCGTGACCTGCGGTACTGACCGTAATGCGTACGTTTGGACCTTGAAAGGAAGAACATGGAAACC
TACGCTGGTAATTCTCAGGATTAATCGTGCGGCGAGATGTGTCCGTTGGGCTCCGAATGAGAACAAATTT
GCTGTAGGTAGCGGAAGTCGTGTGATTAGTATCTGCTACTTCGAACAAGAGAACGACTGGTGGGTTTGTA
AACACATTAAAAAACCAATCAGATCCACGGTCCTTTCACTGGATTGGCATCCTAATAACGTACTCCTGGC
GGCGGGTTCCTGTGATTTTAAGTGCCGCATCTTCTCCGCCTATATTAAGGAGGTGGAAGAAAGACCAGCC
CCAACTCCATGGGGCAGTAAGATGCCTTTCGGCGAACTCATGTTCGAATCTAGTTCTTCTTGCGGATGGG
TTCATGGCGTTTGTTTTTCTGCAAGCGGTAGTCGCGTGGCTTGGGTTAGCCACGACAGCACGGTTTGCCT
GGCAGACGCAGATAAAAAGATGGCTGTAGCAACCCTTGCGAGCGAGACTTTGCCACTCTTGGCACTCACC
TTCATCACTGACAACTCGCTCGTTGCGGCAGGCCATGATTGCTTTCCGGTACTGTTTACTTACGACGCCG
CAGCTGGTATGTTGTCTTTCGGCGGTCGCCTTGACGTCCCCAAGCAGAGCTCTCAGCGCGGTCTCACTGC
CCGTGAAAGATTCCAAAATCTTGATAAGAAGGCATCCTCCGAAGGAGGTACAGCCGCGGGCGCTGGATTG
GACAGTCTGCACAAAAACTCGGTGTCCCAAATATCGGTATTGTCCGGAGGAAAAGCTAAATGCAGTCAGT
TCTGCACAACGGGAATGGATGGAGGTATGAGCATTTGGGACGTCAAAAGCCTCGAATCAGCCCTCAAAGA
TTTGAAAATTAAATAAACTAGTGGTACCAAGCTTGTCGAGAAGTACTAGAGGATCATAATCAGCCATACC
ACATTTGTAGAGGTTTTACTTGCTTTAAAAAACCTCCCACACCTCCCCCTGAACCTGAAACATAAAATGA
ATGCAATTGTTGTTGTTAACTTGTTTATTGCAGCTTATAATGGTTACAAATAAAGCAATAGCATCACAAA
TTTCACAAATAAAGCATTTTTTTCACTGCATTCTAGTTGTGGTTTGTCCAAACTCATCAATGTATCTTAT
CATGTCTGGATCTGATCACTGCTTGAGCCTAGAAGATCCGGCTGCTAACAAAGCCCGAAAGGAAGCTGAG
TTGGCTGCTGCCACCGCTGAGCAATAACTATCATAACCCCTAGGAGATCCGAACCAGATAAGTGAAATCT
AGTTCCAAACTATTTTGTCATTTTTAATTTTCGTATTAGCTTACGACGCTACACCCAGTTCCCATCTATT
TTGTCACTCTTCCCTAAATAATCCTTAAAAACTCCATTTCCACCCCTCCCAGTTCCCAACTATTTTGTCC
GCCCACAGCGGGGCATTTTTCTTCCTGTTATGTTTTTAATCAAACATCCTGCCAACTCCATGTGACAAAC
CGTCAT
